>Addgene plasmid #42186 | pCMV-GR-GECO1.1 | depositor partial sequence | sequence record 56983 | coding region for GR-GECO1.1
ATGGTCGACTCATCACGTCGTAAGTGGAATAAGACAGGTCACGCGGTCAGAGCTATAGGTCGGCTGAGCT
CACCCCCTGGGTACAGCACAGAGAAGATCTACGTGCGGGACGGTGAGCTGAAGGGCGACGTGAAGATGAA
GCTGCTGCTGAAGGGCGGCGGCCACTATCGCTGCGACTTCCGCACCACCTACAAGGTCAAGCAGAAGGCC
GTAAAGCTGCCCGACTACCACTTCGTGGACCACCGCATCGAGATCCTGAGCCACGACGAGGACTACAACA
AGGTGAAGCTGTACGAGCATGCCGTGGCCCGCCACTCCGCCGACAGCGTGGACGAGCTGTACAAGGGTGG
CAGCGGCGGCATTGTGAGCAAGGGCGAGGAGACCATTATGAGCGTGATCAAGCCTGACATGAAGATCAAG
CTGCGCATGGAGGGCAACGTGAACGGCCACGCCTTCGTGATCGAGGGCGAGGGCAGCGGCAAGCCCTTCA
AAGGCATCCAGACAATTGATTTGGAGGTGAAGGAGGGCGCCCCGCTGCCCTTCGCCTACGACATCCTGAC
CACCGCCTTCCACTACGGCAACCGCGTGTTCACTAAGTACCCCGAGGACATCCCTGACTACTTCAAGCGG
AGCTTCCCCGAGGGCTACAGCTGGGAGCGCAGCATGACCTACGAGGACGGCGGCATCTGCATCGCCACCA
ACAACATCACAATGGAGGGGGACACCTTCATCAACAAGATCCACTTCATGGGCACGAACTTCCCCCCCAA
CGGCCCCGTGATGCAGAAGAGGACCGTGGGCTGGGAACCTGTTACGGACCAACTGACTGAAGAGCAGATC
GCAGAGTTTAAAGAGGCTTTCTCCCTATTTGACAAGGACGGAGATGGGACGATAACAACCGAGGAGCTGG
GGACGGTGATGCGGTCTCTGGGGCAGAACCCCACAGAAGCAGAGCTGCAGGACATGATCAATGAAGTAGA
TGCCGACGGTGACGGCACAATCGACTTCCCTGAGTTCCTGACGATGATGGCAAGAAAAATGTGGGGTACA
GACAGTGAAGAGGAGATTAGAGAAGCGTTTCGTGTGTTTGATAAGGACGGGAATGGCTACATCGGCGCGG
CAGAGCTTCGCCACGTGATGGCAAACCTCGGAGAGAAGTTAGCAGATGAAGAGGTTGATGAAATAATCAG
GGAAGCAGACATCGATGGGGATGGTCAGGTAAGCTACGAAGAGTTTGTACAAATGATGACAGCAAAG
