>Addgene plasmid #42186 | pCMV-GR-GECO1.1 | addgene partial sequence | sequence record 57616 | T7 5'-TAATACGACTCACTATAGGG-3'
GATCCCATGGTCGACTCATCACGTCGTAAGTGGAATAAGACAGGTCACGCGGTCAGAGCTATAGGTCGGC
TGAGCTCACCCCCTGGGTACAGCACAGAGAAGATCTACGTGCGGGACGGTGAGCTGAAGGGCGACGTGAA
GATGAAGCTGCTGCTGAAGGGCGGCGGCCACTATCGCTGCGACTTCCGCACCACCTACAAGGTCAAGCAG
AAGGCCGTAAAGCTGCCCGACTACCACTTCGTGGACCACCGCATCGAGATCCTGAGCCACGACGAGGACT
ACAACAAGGTGAAGCTGTACGAGCATGCCGTGGCCCGCCACTCCGCCGACAGCGTGGACGAGCTGTACAA
GGGTGGCAGCGGCGGCATTGTGAGCAAGGGCGAGGAGACCATTATGAGCGTGATCAAGCCTGACATGAAG
ATCAAGCTGCGCATGGAGGGCAACGTGAACGGCCACGCCTTCGTGATCGAGGGCGAGGGCAGCGGCAAGC
CCTTCAAAGGCATCCAGACAATTGATTTGGAGGTGAAGGAGGGCGCCCCGCTGCCCTTCGCCTACGACAT
CCTGACCACCGCCTTCCACTACGGCAACCGCGTGTTCACTAAGTACCCCGAGGACATCCCTGACTACTTC
AAGCGGAGCTTCCCCGAGGGCTACAGCTGGGAGCGCAGCATGACCTACGAGGACGGCGGCATCTGCATCG
CCACCAACAACATCACAATGGAGGGGGACACCTTCATCAACAAGATCCACTTCATGGGCACGAACTTCCC
CCCCAACGGCCCCGTGATGCAGAAGAGGACCGTGGGCTGGGAACCTGTTACGGACCAACTGACTGAAGAG
CAGATCGCAGAGTTTAAAGAGGCTTTCTCCCTATTTGAC
