>Addgene plasmid #42186 | pCMV-GR-GECO1.1 | addgene partial sequence | sequence record 57619 | BGH-rev 5'-TAGAAGGCACAGTCGAGG-3'
TAGGTGAACTATAGAATAGGGCCCTCTAGATGCATGCTCGAGCGGCCGCCAGTGTGATGGATATCTGCAG
AATTCCTACTTCGCTGTCATCATTTGTACAAACTCTTCGTAGCTTACCTGACCATCCCCATCGATGTCTG
CTTCCCTGATTATTTCATCAACCTCTTCATCTGCTAACTTCTCTCCGAGGTTTGCCATCACGTGGCGAAG
CTCTGCCGCGCCGATGTAGCCATTCCCGTCCTTATCAAACACACGAAACGCTTCTCTAATCTCCTCTTCA
CTGTCTGTACCCCACATTTTTCTTGCCATCATCGTCAGGAACTCAGGGAAGTCGATTGTGCCGTCACCGT
CGGCATCTACTTCATTGATCATGTCCTGCAGCTCTGCTTCTGTGGGGTTCTGCCCCAGAGACCGCATCAC
CGTCCCCAGCTCCTCGGTTGTTATCGTCCCATCTCCGTCCTTGTCAAATAGGGAGAAAGCCTCTTTAAAC
TCTGCGATCTGCTCTTCAGTCAGTTGGTCCGTAACAGGTTCCCAGCCCACGGTCCTCTTCTGCATCACGG
GGCCGTTGGGGGGGAAGTTCGTGCCCATGAAGTGGATCTTGTTGATGAAGGTGTCCCCCTCCATTGTGAT
GTTGTTGGTGGCGATGCAGATGCCGCCGTCCTCGTAGGTCATGCTGCGCTCCCAGCTGTAGCCCTCGGGG
AAGCTCCGCTTGAAGTAGTCAGGGATGTCCTCGGGGTACTTAGTGAACACGCGGTTGCCGTAGTGGAAGG
CGGTGGTCAGGATGTCG
