[The description below was written by a language model from this plasmid's Addgene catalogue record.]
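Description:
pCMV-GR-GECO1.1 is a mammalian expression plasmid of about 4.5 kb built on a trimmed version of pcDNA3.1. The backbone (about 3.2 kb) was reduced by deleting the SV40 promoter, SV40 origin of replication, neomycin resistance open reading frame and SV40 polyadenylation region of the parent vector. As a result, the plasmid carries no mammalian selection marker and is suited to transient transfection rather than to drug selection of stable lines. In bacteria it is maintained as a high-copy plasmid under ampicillin selection. No feature table accompanies the record, so other backbone elements, such as the bacterial origin and the polyadenylation signal following the insert, are not itemised.

The payload is a synthetic open reading frame of roughly 1.26 kb encoding GR-GECO1.1, a genetically encoded, green-to-red photoconvertible Ca2+ indicator. It was cloned between BamHI and EcoRI sites, both of which remain intact, and is driven by the CMV promoter for strong constitutive expression in mammalian cells. No additional tags or targeting sequences are recorded.

The associated work describes "highlightable" calcium indicators for live-cell imaging. Because the sensor can be photoconverted from green to red, light can be used to mark a chosen cell or subpopulation within a field of expressing cells. Calcium dynamics can then be followed in those highlighted cells and distinguished from unconverted neighbours. The plasmid is therefore typically used for fluorescence imaging of intracellular Ca2+ in transfected mammalian cells where optical selection of particular cells is wanted.
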