Addgene plasmid #42186: pCMV-GR-GECO1.1
Depositing lab: Robert Campbell. Depositing organization: University of Alberta. Publication: Highlightable Ca(2+) Indicators for Live Cell Imaging. Hoi H, Matsuda T, Nagai T, Campbell RE. J Am Chem Soc. 2012 Dec 26. 10.1021/ja310184a PubMed 23256581.
Backbone
  Vector backbone: modified pcDNA3.1
  Backbone size w/o insert (bp): 3200
  Total vector size (bp): 4500
  Modifications to backbone: The SV40 promoter, the SV40 origin of replication, the Neomycin ORF, and the SV40 poly A region in the original pcDNA3.1 was deleted.
Growth in bacteria
  Bacterial resistance: Ampicillin, 100 μg/mL
  Growth temperature: 37°C
  Growth strain: DH10B
  Copy number: High Copy
Gene/Insert
  Gene/Insert name: GR-GECO1.1 (alt name: green-to-red photoconvertible Ca2+ indicator)
  Species: Synthetic
  Insert size (bp): 1260
  Promoter: CMV
  Cloning method: Restriction Enzyme; 5′ cloning site BamHI (not destroyed); 3′ cloning site EcoRI (not destroyed)
  Sequencing primers: 5′ TAATACGACTCACTATAGGG; 3′ TAGAAGGCACAGTCGAGG
Terms and licenses: Academic/Nonprofit Terms; Industry Terms: Not Available to Industry
How to cite: pCMV-GR-GECO1.1 was a gift from Robert Campbell (Addgene plasmid # 42186 ; http://n2t.net/addgene:42186 ; RRID:Addgene_42186)
